Addgene plasmid #203603: psicheck2-MAIP1
Purpose: Reporter plasmid carrying MAIP1 3'UTR
Depositing lab: Hiroyuki Mizuguchi. Depositing organization: The University of Osaka. Publication: miR-27b targets MAIP1 to mediate lipid accumulation in cultured human and mouse hepatic cells. Sakai E, Imaizumi T, Suzuki R, Taracena-Gandara M, Fujimoto T, Sakurai F, Mizuguchi H. Commun Biol. 2023 Jun 24;6(1):669. doi: 10.1038/s42003-023-05049-w. PubMed 37355744.
Backbone
  Vector backbone: psicheck2
  Backbone manufacturer: Promega
  Backbone size w/o insert (bp): 6273
  Total vector size (bp): 6420
  Modifications to backbone: The 3'UTR (nt 1065-1235) of MAIP1 was inserted between XhoI and NotI in psicheck2.
  Vector type: Mammalian Expression, Luciferase
Growth in bacteria
  Bacterial resistance: Ampicillin, 100 μg/mL
  Growth temperature: 37°C
  Growth strain: DH5alpha
  Copy number: Unknown
Gene/Insert
  Gene/Insert name: matrix AAA peptidase interacting protein 1
  Species: H. sapiens (human)
  Insert size (bp): 171
  GenBank ID: NM_001369399.1
  Entrez Gene: MAIP1 (a.k.a. C2orf47)
  Promoter: SV40
  Cloning method: Restriction Enzyme; 5′ cloning site XhoI (not destroyed); 3′ cloning site NotI (not destroyed)
  Sequencing primers: 5′ gtggagcgcgtgctgaagaac; 3′ ccgcgaggtccgaagactc
Terms and licenses: Academic/Nonprofit Terms; Industry Terms: Not Available to Industry
How to cite: psicheck2-MAIP1 was a gift from Hiroyuki Mizuguchi (Addgene plasmid # 203603 ; http://n2t.net/addgene:203603 ; RRID:Addgene_203603)
