[The description below was written by a language model from this plasmid's Addgene catalogue record and pLannotate feature annotations shown in this document.]
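Description:
psicheck2-MAIP1 is a dual-luciferase reporter plasmid built on the Promega psiCHECK-2 backbone for transient expression in mammalian cells, with a total size of 6,420 bp. It is propagated in E. coli through a high-copy ColE1/pUC-type origin and selected with ampicillin via the β-lactamase (AmpR) gene under its own bla promoter.

The payload is a 171 bp fragment of the human MAIP1 (matrix AAA peptidase interacting protein 1, also called C2orf47) 3'UTR, corresponding to nucleotides 1065–1235 of the reference transcript, cloned between the XhoI and NotI sites, both of which are retained. These sites lie in the interval between the end of the human codon-optimized Renilla luciferase (hRluc) coding sequence and the synthetic poly(A) signal, so the MAIP1 segment becomes part of the Renilla transcript's 3'UTR; the automated annotation does not label the insert itself. Renilla expression is driven by the SV40 enhancer/early promoter followed by a chimeric β-globin/immunoglobulin intron that improves expression, and a T7 promoter upstream of hRluc permits in vitro transcription. A second, independent cassette places firefly luciferase (luc+) under the HSV thymidine kinase promoter with an SV40 polyadenylation signal, providing an internal control on the same plasmid.

In use, any microRNA or other factor acting on the cloned 3'UTR lowers Renilla signal, and normalizing it to firefly corrects for transfection efficiency and cell number. The associated publication concerns miR-27b targeting of MAIP1 in lipid accumulation in hepatic cells, consistent with the plasmid serving as a reporter to test regulation of this 3'UTR region by that microRNA.
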