Features (pLannotate 1.2.2; 12 found; start..end, strand, type, name):
     62..419     +  promoter       SV40 promoter: SV40 enhancer and early promoter
    489..621     +  intron         chimeric intron: chimera between introns from human β-globin and immunoglobulin heavy chain genes
    666..684     +  promoter       T7 promoter: promoter for bacteriophage T7 RNA polymerase
    694..1629    +  CDS            hRluc: Renilla luciferase human codon-optimized
   1835..1883    +  polyA_signal   poly(A) signal: synthetic polyadenylation signal
   1892..2643    +  promoter       HSV TK promoter: herpes simplex virus thymidine kinase promoter
   2679..4331    +  CDS            luciferase: firefly luciferase; luc+; enhanced luc+ version of the luciferase gene AAS38485.1 42718124.0
   4375..4496    -  polyA_signal   SV40 poly(A) signal: SV40 polyadenylation signal
   4519..4587    -  CDS            large T antigen (fragment): large T antigen from SV40 (simian virus 40)
   4629..4733    +  promoter       AmpR promoter: bla
   4734..5594    +  CDS            AmpR: β-lactamase; bla; confers resistance to ampicillin, carbenicillin, and related antibiotics
   5765..6353    +  rep_origin     ori: high-copy-number ColE1/pMB1/pBR322/pUC origin of replication
>Addgene plasmid #203603 | psicheck2-MAIP1 | addgene full sequence | sequence record 409611 | Addgene NGS Result
AGATCTGCGCAGCACCATGGCCTGAAATAACCTCTGAAAGAGGAACTTGGTTAGGTACCTTCTGAGGCGG
AAAGAACCAGCTGTGGAATGTGTGTCAGTTAGGGTGTGGAAAGTCCCCAGGCTCCCCAGCAGGCAGAAGT
ATGCAAAGCATGCATCTCAATTAGTCAGCAACCAGGTGTGGAAAGTCCCCAGGCTCCCCAGCAGGCAGAA
GTATGCAAAGCATGCATCTCAATTAGTCAGCAACCATAGTCCCGCCCCTAACTCCGCCCATCCCGCCCCT
AACTCCGCCCAGTTCCGCCCATTCTCCGCCCCATGGCTGACTAATTTTTTTTATTTATGCAGAGGCCGAG
GCCGCCTCGGCCTCTGAGCTATTCCAGAAGTAGTGAGGAGGCTTTTTTGGAGGCCTAGGCTTTTGCAAAA
AGCTTGATTCTTCTGACACAACAGTCTCGAACTTAAGCTGCAGAAGTTGGTCGTGAGGCACTGGGCAGGT
AAGTATCAAGGTTACAAGACAGGTTTAAGGAGACCAATAGAAACTGGGCTTGTCGAGACAGAGAAGACTC
TTGCGTTTCTGATAGGCACCTATTGGTCTTACTGACATCCACTTTGCCTTTCTCTCCACAGGTGTCCACT
CCCAGTTCAATTACAGCTCTTAAGGCTAGAGTACTTAATACGACTCACTATAGGCTAGCCACCATGGCTT
CCAAGGTGTACGACCCCGAGCAACGCAAACGCATGATCACTGGGCCTCAGTGGTGGGCTCGCTGCAAGCA
AATGAACGTGCTGGACTCCTTCATCAACTACTATGATTCCGAGAAGCACGCCGAGAACGCCGTGATTTTT
CTGCATGGTAACGCTGCCTCCAGCTACCTGTGGAGGCACGTCGTGCCTCACATCGAGCCCGTGGCTAGAT
GCATCATCCCTGATCTGATCGGAATGGGTAAGTCCGGCAAGAGCGGGAATGGCTCATATCGCCTCCTGGA
TCACTACAAGTACCTCACCGCTTGGTTCGAGCTGCTGAACCTTCCAAAGAAAATCATCTTTGTGGGCCAC
GACTGGGGGGCTTGTCTGGCCTTTCACTACTCCTACGAGCACCAAGACAAGATCAAGGCCATCGTCCATG
CTGAGAGTGTCGTGGACGTGATCGAGTCCTGGGACGAGTGGCCTGACATCGAGGAGGATATCGCCCTGAT
CAAGAGCGAAGAGGGCGAGAAAATGGTGCTTGAGAATAACTTCTTCGTCGAGACCATGCTCCCAAGCAAG
ATCATGCGGAAACTGGAGCCTGAGGAGTTCGCTGCCTACCTGGAGCCATTCAAGGAGAAGGGCGAGGTTA
GACGGCCTACCCTCTCCTGGCCTCGCGAGATCCCTCTCGTTAAGGGAGGCAAGCCCGACGTCGTCCAGAT
TGTCCGCAACTACAACGCCTACCTTCGGGCCAGCGACGATCTGCCTAAGATGTTCATCGAGTCCGACCCT
GGGTTCTTTTCCAACGCTATTGTCGAGGGAGCTAAGAAGTTCCCTAACACCGAGTTCGTGAAGGTGAAGG
GCCTCCACTTCAGCCAGGAGGACGCTCCAGATGAAATGGGTAAGTACATCAAGAGCTTCGTGGAGCGCGT
GCTGAAGAACGAGCAGTAATTCTAGGCGATCGCTCGAGTCAGCTTATGGACTTTAGCAGTTGCTGTGAAA
AACTAAGGAAGAAAAATTTTGGGGTCATTTGATCTTCACTTAATCTAAGTCTGTGAATTACTTTTATATT
ATTTTGAAATACTCCTTGCAGTATATTGGCATGATACAGTAAAAGCATTTTCCACAGATTGTTATCACCG
CGGCCGCTGGCCGCAATAAAATATCTTTATTTTCATTACATCTGTGTGTTGGTTTTTTGTGTGAGGATCT
AAATGAGTCTTCGGACCTCGCGGGGGCCGCTTAAGCGGTGGTTAGGGTTTGTCTGACGCGGGGGGAGGGG
GAAGGAACGAAACACTCTCATTCGGAGGCGGCTCGGGGTTTGGTCTTGGTGGCCACGGGCACGCAGAAGA
GCGCCGCGATCCTCTTAAGCACCCCCCCGCCCTCCGTGGAGGCGGGGGTTTGGTCGGCGGGTGGTAACTG
GCGGGCCGCTGACTCGGGCGGGTCGCGCGCCCCAGAGTGTGACCTTTTCGGTCTGCTCGCAGACCCCCGG
GCGGCGCCGCCGCGGCGGCGACGGGCTCGCTGGGTCCTAGGCTCCATGGGGACCGTATACGTGGACAGGC
TCTGGAGCATCCGCACGACTGCGGTGATATTACCGGAGACCTTCTGCGGGACGAGCCGGGTCACGCGGCT
GACGCGGAGCGTCCGTTGGGCGACAAACACCAGGACGGGGCACAGGTACACTATCTTGTCACCCGGAGGC
GCGAGGGACTGCAGGAGCTTCAGGGAGTGGCGCAGCTGCTTCATCCCCGTGGCCCGTTGCTCGCGTTTGC
TGGCGGTGTCCCCGGAAGAAATATATTTGCATGTCTTTAGTTCTATGATGACACAAACCCCGCCCAGCGT
CTTGTCATTGGCGAATTCGAACACGCAGATGCAGTCGGGGCGGCGCGGTCCCAGGTCCACTTCGCATATT
AAGGTGACGCGTGTGGCCTCGAACACCGAGCGACCCTGCAGCGACCCGCTTAAAAGCTTGGCATTCCGGT
ACTGTTGGTAAAGCCACCATGGCCGATGCTAAGAACATTAAGAAGGGCCCTGCTCCCTTCTACCCTCTGG
AGGATGGCACCGCTGGCGAGCAGCTGCACAAGGCCATGAAGAGGTATGCCCTGGTGCCTGGCACCATTGC
CTTCACCGATGCCCACATTGAGGTGGACATCACCTATGCCGAGTACTTCGAGATGTCTGTGCGCCTGGCC
GAGGCCATGAAGAGGTACGGCCTGAACACCAACCACCGCATCGTGGTGTGCTCTGAGAACTCTCTGCAGT
TCTTCATGCCAGTGCTGGGCGCCCTGTTCATCGGAGTGGCCGTGGCCCCTGCTAACGACATTTACAACGA
GCGCGAGCTGCTGAACAGCATGGGCATTTCTCAGCCTACCGTGGTGTTCGTGTCTAAGAAGGGCCTGCAG
AAGATCCTGAACGTGCAGAAGAAGCTGCCTATCATCCAGAAGATCATCATCATGGACTCTAAGACCGACT
ACCAGGGCTTCCAGAGCATGTACACATTCGTGACATCTCATCTGCCTCCTGGCTTCAACGAGTACGACTT
CGTGCCAGAGTCTTTCGACAGGGACAAAACCATTGCCCTGATCATGAACAGCTCTGGGTCTACCGGCCTG
CCTAAGGGCGTGGCCCTGCCTCATCGCACCGCCTGTGTGCGCTTCTCTCACGCCCGCGACCCTATTTTCG
GCAACCAGATCATCCCCGACACCGCTATTCTGAGCGTGGTGCCATTCCACCACGGCTTCGGCATGTTCAC
CACCCTGGGCTACCTGATTTGCGGCTTTCGGGTGGTGCTGATGTACCGCTTCGAGGAGGAGCTGTTCCTG
CGCAGCCTGCAAGACTACAAAATTCAGTCTGCCCTGCTGGTGCCAACCCTGTTCAGCTTCTTCGCTAAGA
GCACCCTGATCGACAAGTACGACCTGTCTAACCTGCACGAGATTGCCTCTGGCGGCGCCCCACTGTCTAA
GGAGGTGGGCGAAGCCGTGGCCAAGCGCTTTCATCTGCCAGGCATCCGCCAGGGCTACGGCCTGACCGAG
ACAACCAGCGCCATTCTGATTACCCCAGAGGGCGACGACAAGCCTGGCGCCGTGGGCAAGGTGGTGCCAT
TCTTCGAGGCCAAGGTGGTGGACCTGGACACCGGCAAGACCCTGGGAGTGAACCAGCGCGGCGAGCTGTG
TGTGCGCGGCCCTATGATTATGTCCGGCTACGTGAATAACCCTGAGGCCACAAACGCCCTGATCGACAAG
GACGGCTGGCTGCACTCTGGCGACATTGCCTACTGGGACGAGGACGAGCACTTCTTCATCGTGGACCGCC
TGAAGTCTCTGATCAAGTACAAGGGCTACCAGGTGGCCCCAGCCGAGCTGGAGTCTATCCTGCTGCAGCA
CCCTAACATTTTCGACGCCGGAGTGGCCGGCCTGCCCGACGACGATGCCGGCGAGCTGCCTGCCGCCGTC
GTCGTGCTGGAACACGGCAAGACCATGACCGAGAAGGAGATCGTGGACTATGTGGCCAGCCAGGTGACAA
CCGCCAAGAAGCTGCGCGGCGGAGTGGTGTTCGTGGACGAGGTGCCCAAGGGCCTGACCGGCAAGCTGGA
CGCCCGCAAGATCCGCGAGATCCTGATCAAGGCTAAGAAAGGCGGCAAGATCGCCGTGTAATAATTCTAG
AGTCGGGGCGGCCGGCCGCTTCGAGCAGACATGATAAGATACATTGATGAGTTTGGACAAACCACAACTA
GAATGCAGTGAAAAAAATGCTTTATTTGTGAAATTTGTGATGCTATTGCTTTATTTGTAACCATTATAAG
CTGCAATAAACAAGTTAACAACAACAATTGCATTCATTTTATGTTTCAGGTTCAGGGGGAGGTGTGGGAG
GTTTTTTAAAGCAAGTAAAACCTCTACAAATGTGGTAAAATCGATAAGGATCCAGGTGGCACTTTTCGGG
GAAATGTGCGCGGAACCCCTATTTGTTTATTTTTCTAAATACATTCAAATATGTATCCGCTCATGAGACA
ATAACCCTGATAAATGCTTCAATAATATTGAAAAAGGAAGAGTATGAGTATTCAACATTTCCGTGTCGCC
CTTATTCCCTTTTTTGCGGCATTTTGCCTTCCTGTTTTTGCTCACCCAGAAACGCTGGTGAAAGTAAAAG
ATGCTGAAGATCAGTTGGGTGCACGAGTGGGTTACATCGAACTGGATCTCAACAGCGGTAAGATCCTTGA
GAGTTTTCGCCCCGAAGAACGTTTTCCAATGATGAGCACTTTTAAAGTTCTGCTATGTGGCGCGGTATTA
TCCCGTATTGACGCCGGGCAAGAGCAACTCGGTCGCCGCATACACTATTCTCAGAATGACTTGGTTGAGT
ACTCACCAGTCACAGAAAAGCATCTTACGGATGGCATGACAGTAAGAGAATTATGCAGTGCTGCCATAAC
CATGAGTGATAACACTGCGGCCAACTTACTTCTGACAACGATCGGAGGACCGAAGGAGCTAACCGCTTTT
TTGCACAACATGGGGGATCATGTAACTCGCCTTGATCGTTGGGAACCGGAGCTGAATGAAGCCATACCAA
ACGACGAGCGTGACACCACGATGCCTGTAGCAATGGCAACAACGTTGCGCAAACTATTAACTGGCGAACT
ACTTACTCTAGCTTCCCGGCAACAATTAATAGACTGGATGGAGGCGGATAAAGTTGCAGGACCACTTCTG
CGCTCGGCCCTTCCGGCTGGCTGGTTTATTGCTGATAAATCTGGAGCCGGTGAGCGTGGGTCTCGCGGTA
TCATTGCAGCACTGGGGCCAGATGGTAAGCCCTCCCGTATCGTAGTTATCTACACGACGGGGAGTCAGGC
AACTATGGATGAACGAAATAGACAGATCGCTGAGATAGGTGCCTCACTGATTAAGCATTGGTAACTGTCA
GACCAAGTTTACTCATATATACTTTAGATTGATTTAAAACTTCATTTTTAATTTAAAAGGATCTAGGTGA
AGATCCTTTTTGATAATCTCATGACCAAAATCCCTTAACGTGAGTTTTCGTTCCACTGAGCGTCAGACCC
CGTAGAAAAGATCAAAGGATCTTCTTGAGATCCTTTTTTTCTGCGCGTAATCTGCTGCTTGCAAACAAAA
AAACCACCGCTACCAGCGGTGGTTTGTTTGCCGGATCAAGAGCTACCAACTCTTTTTCCGAAGGTAACTG
GCTTCAGCAGAGCGCAGATACCAAATACTGTTCTTCTAGTGTAGCCGTAGTTAGGCCACCACTTCAAGAA
CTCTGTAGCACCGCCTACATACCTCGCTCTGCTAATCCTGTTACCAGTGGCTGCTGCCAGTGGCGATAAG
TCGTGTCTTACCGGGTTGGACTCAAGACGATAGTTACCGGATAAGGCGCAGCGGTCGGGCTGAACGGGGG
GTTCGTGCACACAGCCCAGCTTGGAGCGAACGACCTACACCGAACTGAGATACCTACAGCGTGAGCTATG
AGAAAGCGCCACGCTTCCCGAAGGGAGAAAGGCGGACAGGTATCCGGTAAGCGGCAGGGTCGGAACAGGA
GAGCGCACGAGGGAGCTTCCAGGGGGAAACGCCTGGTATCTTTATAGTCCTGTCGGGTTTCGCCACCTCT
GACTTGAGCGTCGATTTTTGTGATGCTCGTCAGGGGGGCGGAGCCTATGGAAAAACGCCAGCAACGCGGC
CTTTTTACGGTTCCTGGCCTTTTGCTGGCCTTTTGCTCACATGGCTCGAC
